Addgene plasmid #19981: pTYF-2xGfaABC1D-tTA
Depositing lab: Sergey Kasparov. Depositing organization: University of Bristol. Publication: Enhancement of cell-specific transgene expression from a Tet-Off regulatory system using a transcriptional amplification strategy in the rat brain. Liu B, Wang S, Brenner M, Paton JF, Kasparov S. J Gene Med. 2008 May . 10(5):583-92. 10.1002/jgm.1178 PubMed 18324737.
Backbone
  Vector backbone: pTYF
  Backbone size w/o insert (bp): 7425
  Vector type: Mammalian Expression
Growth in bacteria
  Bacterial resistance: Ampicillin, 100 μg/mL
  Growth temperature: 30°C
  Growth strain: DH5alpha
  Growth instructions: 30C
  Copy number: High Copy
Gene/Insert
  Gene/Insert name: 2xGfaABC1D-tTA
  Species: M. musculus (mouse), S. cerevisiae (budding yeast); E.coli
  Insert size (bp): 4071
  Cloning method: Restriction Enzyme
  Sequencing primers: 5′ GTAGACATAA TAGCAACAGA C
Terms and licenses: Academic/Nonprofit Terms; Industry Terms: Not Available to Industry
How to cite: pTYF-2xGfaABC1D-tTA was a gift from Sergey Kasparov (Addgene plasmid # 19981 ; http://n2t.net/addgene:19981 ; RRID:Addgene_19981)
