[The description below was written by a language model from this plasmid's Addgene catalogue record and pLannotate feature annotations shown in this document.]
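Description:
pTYF-2xGfaABC1D-tTA is an HIV-1-derived, self-inactivating lentiviral transfer plasmid built on the pTYF backbone. It is catalogued as a mammalian expression vector and totals about 11.5 kb, of which roughly 4.1 kb is insert. It is maintained in E. coli through a high-copy ColE1/pUC-type origin with ampicillin selection (AmpR). The viral framework comprises a CMV enhancer/promoter fused to a truncated 5' LTR, which drives genomic RNA synthesis in packaging cells. This is followed by the Ψ packaging signal with adjoining gag and env fragments, the Rev response element, and cPPT/CTS. At the downstream end sit a ΔU3 3' LTR remnant with TAR and a bGH polyadenylation signal.

The payload is a two-unit transcriptional amplification cassette for astrocyte-directed Tet-Off expression. The first unit encodes a chimeric activator joining the yeast GAL4 DNA-binding domain to the C-terminal activation region of mouse NF-κB p65, terminated by SV40 intron/poly(A) sequences. Next come GAL4 UAS binding sites and, further downstream, the tTA coding sequence (TetR fused to the VP16 activation domain). The GfaABC1D promoter copies implied by the name are not annotated in the feature table. They presumably lie in the unannotated stretches upstream of GAL4-p65 and between the UAS sites and tTA, although the record does not confirm their positions. In that arrangement, the weak cell-specific promoter would drive GAL4-p65, which binds the UAS sites and boosts the second promoter copy driving tTA.

According to the associated publication, the construct serves to enhance cell-specific transgene expression from a Tet-Off system in rat brain. tTA activates a separate Tet-responsive transgene in the absence of tetracycline or doxycycline.
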