Features (pLannotate 1.2.2; 36 found; start..end, strand, type, name):
    734..752     +  promoter       T3 promoter: promoter for bacteriophage T3 RNA polymerase
    789..1229    +  CDS            GAL4 DNA binding domain: DNA binding domain of the GAL4 transcriptional activator; Saccharomyces cerevisiae GAL4 (truncated)
   1260..1796    +  CDS            p65: C-terminal portion of the p65 subunit of mouse NF-κB
   1819..1844    +  misc_feature   MCS (fragment): pBluescript multiple cloning site
   1866..1884    -  promoter       T7 promoter: promoter for bacteriophage T7 RNA polymerase
   1894..1933    +  CDS            lacZα (fragment): LacZα fragment of β-galactosidase; lacZ fragment
   1943..1998    +  intron         small t intron (fragment): SV40 (simian virus 40) small t antigen intron
   1998..2135    +  CDS            large T antigen (fragment): large T antigen from SV40 (simian virus 40)
   2158..2279    +  polyA_signal   SV40 poly(A) signal: SV40 polyadenylation signal
   2290..2308    -  misc_feature   MCS (fragment): pUC18/19 multiple cloning site
   2307..2387    +  protein_bind   5X UAS (fragment): five tandem copies of the "ScaI site" 17-mer CGGAGTACTGTCCTCCG, an upstream activating sequence (UAS) that efficiently binds yeast Gal4 (Webster et al., 1988; Pfeiffer et al., 2010) GAL4
   3092..4099    +  CDS            tTA: tetracycline-controlled transactivator, comprising a fusion of the tetracycline repressor TetR with the C-terminal activation domain of herpes simplex virus VP16 In the Tet-Off® system, tTA binds to the Tet-responsive element and stimulates transcription only in the absence of tetracycline or doxycycline.
   4138..4215    +  CDS            nef (fragment): NEF_HV1Z2 - Experimental evidence at protein level: Swiss-Prot protein existence level 1. Extracellular Nef protein targets CD4(+) T-lymphocytes for apoptosis by interacting with CXCR4 surface receptors. From Human immunodeficiency virus type 1 group M subtype D (isolate Z2/CDC-Z34) (HIV-1).
   4217..4238    +  LTR            3' LTR (ΔU3) (fragment): self-inactivating 3' long terminal repeat (LTR) from HIV-1
   4238..4298    +  ncRNA          mir-TAR: Accession: RF00250 - Trans-activation response element (TAR)
   4324..4548    +  polyA_signal   bGH poly(A) signal: bovine growth hormone polyadenylation signal
   4552..4573    +  promoter       SV40 promoter (fragment): SV40 enhancer and early promoter
   4594..4725    +  rep_origin     f1 ori (fragment) (sequence partly withheld): f1 bacteriophage origin of replication; arrow indicates direction of (+) strand synthesis
   5129..5317    +  CDS            EEF1AKMT2 (fragment): EFMT2_HUMAN - Also known as C10orf138, METTL10 From Homo sapiens (Human).
   5656..5706    -  CDS            lacI (fragment): lac repressor; lacI; The lac repressor binds to the lac operator to inhibit transcription in E. coli. This inhibition can be relieved by adding lactose or isopropyl-β-D-thiogalactopyranoside (IPTG).
   5892..6480    -  rep_origin     ori: high-copy-number ColE1/pMB1/pBR322/pUC origin of replication
   6651..7511    -  CDS            AmpR: β-lactamase; bla; confers resistance to ampicillin, carbenicillin, and related antibiotics
   7512..7616    -  promoter       AmpR promoter: bla
   7720..7759    +  CDS            rop (fragment): Rop protein, which maintains plasmids at low copy number; rop
   7861..7999    +  misc_feature   bom: basis of mobility region from pBR322
   8005..8072    -  CDS            lacZα (fragment): LacZα fragment of β-galactosidase; lacZ fragment
   8066..8149    -  CDS            CCDC28A-AS1 (fragment): GVQW2_HUMAN - Also known as GVQW2 Protein predicted: Swiss-Prot protein existence level 4. From Homo sapiens (Human).
   8972..8997    +  LTR            3' LTR (fragment): 3' long terminal repeat (LTR) from HIV-1
   9014..9130    +  enhancer       CMV enhancer (fragment): human cytomegalovirus immediate early enhancer
   9153..9252    +  promoter       CMVd1 promoter: truncated human cytomegalovirus (CMV) immediate early promoter that yields slightly reduced expression relative to the full-length promoter
   9283..9462    +  LTR            5' LTR (truncated): truncated 5' long terminal repeat (LTR) from HIV-1
   9510..9634    +  misc_feature   HIV-1 Ψ: packaging signal of human immunodeficiency virus type 1
   9618..10339   +  CDS            HIV-1 gag (fragment): gag protein from human immunodeficiency virus 1; gag
  10338..10574   +  CDS            env (fragment): ENV_HV1N5 - Experimental evidence at protein level: Swiss-Prot protein existence level 1. From Human immunodeficiency virus type 1 group M subtype B (isolate NY5) (HIV-1).
  10793..11129   +  ncRNA          RRE: Accession: RF00036 - HIV Rev response element
  11339..11453   +  misc_feature   cPPT/CTS: central polypurine tract and central termination sequence of HIV-1
>Addgene plasmid #19981 | pTYF-2xGfaABC1D-tTA | depositor full sequence | sequence record 9427 | Author sequence
GGCCTAGGGATAACAGGGTAATGATTAATAACATATCCTGGTGTGGAGTAGGGGACGCTGCTCTGACAGA
GGCTCGGGGGCCTGAGCTGGCTCTGTGAGCTGGGGAGGAGGCAGACAGCCAGGCCTTGTCTGCAAGCAGA
CCTGGCAGCATTGGGCTGGCCGCCCCCCAGGGCCTCCTCTTCATGCCCAGTGAATGACTCACCTTGGCAC
AGACACAATGTTCGGGGTGGGCACAGTGCCTGCTTCCCGCCGCACCCCAGCCCCCCTCAAATGCCTTCCG
AGAAGCCCATTGAGCAGGGGGCTTGCATTGCACCCCAGCCTGACAGCCTGGCATCTTGGGATAAAAGCAG
CACAGCCCCCTAGGGGCTGCCCTTGCTGTGTGGCGCCACCGGCGGTGGAGAACAAGGCTCTATTCAGCCT
GTGCCCAGGAAAGGGGATCAGGGGATGCCCAGGCATGGACAGTGGGTGGCAGGGGGGGAGAGGAGGGCTG
TCTGCTTCCCAGAAGTCCAAGGACACAAATGGGTGAGGGGAGAGCTCTCCCCATAGCTGGGCTGCGGCCC
AACCCCACCCCCTCAGGCTATGCCAGGGGGTGTTGCCAGGGGCACCCGGGCATCGCCAGTCTAGCCCACT
CCTTCATAAAGCCCTCGCATCCCAGGAGCGAGCAGAGCCAGAGCAGGTTGGAGAGGAGACGCATCACCTC
CGCTGCTCGCGCTAGCGATTACGCCAAGCTCGAAATTAACCCTCACTAAAGGGAACAAAAGCTGGAGCTG
ATCTAAGCCTCCTGAAAGATGAAGCTACTGTCTTCTATCGAACAAGCATGCGATATTTGCCGACTTAAAA
AGCTCAAGTGCTCCAAAGAAAAACCGAAGTGCGCCAAGTGTCTGAAGAACAACTGGGAGTGTCGCTACTC
TCCCAAAACCAAAAGGTCTCCGCTGACTAGGGCACATCTGACAGAAGTGGAATCAAGGCTAGAAAGACTG
GAACAGCTATTTCTACTGATTTTTCCTCGAGAAGACCTTGACATGATTTTGAAAATGGATTCTTTACAGG
ATATAAAAGCATTGTTAACAGGATTATTTGTACAAGATAATGTGAATAAAGATGCCGTCACAGATAGATT
GGCTTCAGTGGAGACTGATATGCCTCTAACATTGAGACAGCATAGAATAAGTGCGACATCATCATCGGAA
GAGAGTAGTAACAAAGGTCAAAGACAGTTGACTGTATCGCCGGAATTGGGATCCATGGTGTTTCCTTCTG
GGCAGATCTCAAACCAGGCCCTGGCCTTAGCACCGTCCTCTGCCCCAGTCCTTGCCCAGACCATGGTCCC
TTCCTCAGCCATGGTACCTCTGGCTCAGCCCCCAGCTCCTGCCCCAGTTCTAACCCCGGGTCCTCCCCAG
TCCCTGTCTGCACCTGTTCCAAAGAGCACCCAGGCTGGGGAAGGCACGCTGTCGGAAGCCCTGCTGCACC
TGCAGTTTGATGCTGATGAAGACTTGGGGGCCTTGCTTGGCAACAGCACAGACCCAGGAGTGTTCACAGA
CCTGGCATCTGTGGACAACTCAGAGTTTCAGCAGCTCCTGAACCAGGGTGTGTCCATGTCTCACTCCACA
GCTGAGCCCATGCTGATGGAGTACCCTGAAGCTATAACTCGCCTGGTGACAGGGTCCCAGAGGCCCCCTG
ACCCAGCTCCCACACCCCTGGGGACCTCGGGGCTTCCCAATGGTCTCTCCGGAGATGAAGACTTCTCCTC
CATTGCGGACATGGACTTCTCTGCTCTGCTGAGTCAGATCAGCTCCAGCGGCCAATCTAGACTGCAGCTC
GACCTCGAGGGGGGGCCCGGTACCAGGTAAGTGTACCCAATTCGCCCTATAGTGAGTCGTATTACAATTC
ACTCGATCGCCCTTCCCAACAGTTGCGCAGCCTGAATGGCGAATGGAGATCCAATTTTTAAGTGTATAAT
GTGTTAAACTACTGATTCTAATTGTTTGTGTATTTTAGATTCACAGTCCCAAGGCTCATTTCAGGCCCCT
CAGTCCTCACAGTCTGTTCATGATCATAATCAGCCATACCACATTTGTAGAGGTTTTACTTGCTTTAAAA
AACCTCCCACACCTCCCCCTGAACCTGAAACATAAAATGAATGCAATTGTTGTTGTTAACTTGTTTATTG
CAGCTTATAATGGTTACAAATAAAGCAATAGCATCACAAATTTCACAAATAAAGCATTTTTTTCACTGCA
TTCTAGTTGTGGTTTGTCCAAACTCATCAATGTATCTTAACGCGCTAGCCTTGCATGCCTGCAGGTCGGA
GTACTGTCCTCCGAGCGGAGTACTGTCCTCCGAGCGGAGTACTGTCCTCCGAGCGGAGTACTGTCCTCCG
AGCGGAGACTCTAGAGGGACGCGTAACATATCCTGGTGTGGAGTAGGGGACGCTGCTCTGACAGAGGCTC
GGGGGCCTGAGCTGGCTCTGTGAGCTGGGGAGGAGGCAGACAGCCAGGCCTTGTCTGCAAGCAGACCTGG
CAGCATTGGGCTGGCCGCCCCCCAGGGCCTCCTCTTCATGCCCAGTGAATGACTCACCTTGGCACAGACA
CAATGTTCGGGGTGGGCACAGTGCCTGCTTCCCGCCGCACCCCAGCCCCCCTCAAATGCCTTCCGAGAAG
CCCATTGAGCAGGGGGCTTGCATTGCACCCCAGCCTGACAGCCTGGCATCTTGGGATAAAAGCAGCACAG
CCCCCTAGGGGCTGCCCTTGCTGTGTGGCGCCACCGGCGGTGGAGAACAAGGCTCTATTCAGCCTGTGCC
CAGGAAAGGGGATCAGGGGATGCCCAGGCATGGACAGTGGGTGGCAGGGGGGGAGAGGAGGGCTGTCTGC
TTCCCAGAAGTCCAAGGACACAAATGGGTGAGGGGAGAGCTCTCCCCATAGCTGGGCTGCGGCCCAACCC
CACCCCCTCAGGCTATGCCAGGGGGTGTTGCCAGGGGCACCCGGGCATCGCCAGTCTAGCCCACTCCTTC
ATAAAGCCCTCGCATCCCAGGAGCGAGCAGAGCCAGAGCAGGTTGGAGAGGAGACGCATCACCTCCGCTG
CTCGCGGATCCATGTCTAGATTAGATAAAAGTAAAGTGATTAACAGCGCATTAGAGCTGCTTAATGAGGT
CGGAATCGAAGGTTTAACAACCCGTAAACTCGCCCAGAAGCTAGGTGTAGAGCAGCCTACATTGTATTGG
CATGTAAAAAATAAGCGGGCTTTGCTCGACGCCTTAGCCATTGAGATGTTAGATAGGCACCATACTCACT
TTTGCCCTTTAGAAGGGGAAAGCTGGCAAGATTTTTTACGTAATAACGCTAAAAGTTTTAGATGTGCTTT
ACTAAGTCATCGCGATGGAGCAAAAGTACATTTAGGTACACGGCCTACAGAAAAACAGTATGAAACTCTC
GAAAATCAATTAGCCTTTTTATGCCAACAAGGTTTTTCACTAGAGAATGCATTATATGCACTCAGCGCTG
TGGGGCATTTTACTTTAGGTTGCGTATTGGAAGATCAAGAGCATCAAGTCGCTAAAGAAGAAAGGGAAAC
ACCTACTACTGATAGTATGCCGCCATTATTACGACAAGCTATCGAATTATTTGATCACCAAGGTGCAGAG
CCAGCCTTCTTATTCGGCCTTGAATTGATCATATGCGGATTAGAAAAACAACTTAAATGTGAAAGTGGGT
CCGCGTACAGCCGCGCGCGTACGAAAAACAATTACGGGTCTACCATCGAGGGCCTGCTCGATCTCCCGGA
CGACGACGCCCCCGAAGAGGCGGGGCTGGCGGCTCCGCGCCTGTCCTTTCTCCCCGCGGGACACACGCGC
AGACTGTCGACGGCCCCCCCGACCGATGTCAGCCTGGGGGACGAGCTCCACTTAGACGGCGAGGACGTGG
CGATGGCGCATGCCGACGCGCTAGACGATTTCGATCTGGACATGTTGGGGGACGGGGATTCCCCGGGTCC
GGGATTTACCCCCCACGACTCCGCCCCCTACGGCGCTCTGGATATGGCCGACTTCGAGTTTGAGCAGATG
TTTACCGATGCCCTTGGAATTGACGAGTACGGTGGGTAGCTCGAGGCTGCAGGGCGGCCGCATCGATTAG
GGATAACAGGGTAATGGTACCTTTAAGACCAATGACTTACAAGGCAGCTGTAGATCTTAGCCACTTTTTA
AAAGAAAAGGGGGGACTGGAAGGGCTAATTCACTCCCAGGGTCTCTCTGGTTAGACCAGATCTGAGCCTG
GGAGCTCTCTGGCTAACTAGGGAACCCACTGCTTAAGCCTCAATAAAGCTCGACTGTGCCTTCTAGTTGC
CAGCCATCTGTTGTTTGCCCCTCCCCCGTGCCTTCCTTGACCCTGGAAGGTGCCACTCCCACTGTCCTTT
CCTAATAAAATGAGGAAATTGCATCGCATTGTCTGAGTAGGTGTCATTCTATTCTGGGGGGTGGGGTGGG
GCAGGACAGCAAGGGGGAGGATTGGGAAGACAATAGCAGGCATGCTGGGGATGCGGTGGGCTCTATGGCT
TCTGAGGCGGAAAGAACCAGCTGGGGCTCTAGGGGGTATCCCC
[124 nt withheld, positions 4594-4717]
CGCCGGCTGTGCGGGAGAACGGAGTTCTATTATGACTCAAATCAGTCTCCCCAAGCATTCGGGGATCAGA
GTTTTTAAGGATAACTTAGTGTGTAGGGGGCCAGTGAGTTGGAGATGAAAGCGTAGGGAGTCGAAGGTGT
CCTTTTGCGCCGAGTCAGTTCCTGGGTGGGGGCCACAAGATCGGATGAGCCAGTTTATCAATCCGGGGGT
GCCAGCTGATCCATGGAGTGCAGGGTCTGCAAAATATCTCAAGCACTGATTGATCTTAGGTTTTACAATA
GTGATGTTACCCCAGGAACAATTTGGGGAAGGTCAGAATCTTGTAGCCTGTAGCTGCATGACTCCTAAAC
CATAATTTCTTTTTTGTTTTTTTTTTTTTATTTTTGAGACAGGGTCTCACTCTGTCACCTAGGCTGGAGT
GCAGTGGTGCAATCACAGCTCACTGCAGCCTCAACGTCGTAAGCTCAAGCGATCCTCCCACCTCAGCCTG
CCTGGTAGCTGAGACTACAAGCGACGCCCCAGTTAATTTTTGTATTTTTGGTAGAGGCAGCGTTTTGCCG
TGTGGCCCTGGCTGGTCTCGAACTCCTGGGCTCAAGTGATCCAGCCTCAGCCTCCCAAAGTGCTGGGACA
ACCGGGGCCAGTCACTGCACCTGGCCCTAAACCATAATTTCTAATCTTTTGGCTAATTTGTTAGTCCTAC
AAAGGCAGTCTAGTCCCCAGGCAAAAAGGGGGTTTGTTTCGGGAAAGGGCTGTTACTGTCTTTGTTTCAA
ACTATAAACTAAGTTCCTCCTAAACTTAGTTCGGCCTACACCCAGGAATGAACAAGGAGAGCTTGGAGGT
TAGAAGCACGATGGAATTGGTTAGGTCAGATCTCTTTCACTGTCTGAGTTATAATTTTGCAATGGTGGTT
CAAAGACTGCCCGCTTCTGACACCAGTCGCTGCATTAATGAATCGGCCAACGCGCGGGGAGAGGCGGTTT
GCGTATTGGCGCTCTTCCGCTTCCTCGCTCACTGACTCGCTGCGCTCGGTCGTTCGGCTGCGGCGAGCGG
TATCAGCTCACTCAAAGGCGGTAATACGGTTATCCACAGAATCAGGGGATAACGCAGGAAAGAACATGTG
AGCAAAAGGCCAGCAAAAGGCCAGGAACCGTAAAAAGGCCGCGTTGCTGGCGTTTTTCCATAGGCTCCGC
CCCCCTGACGAGCATCACAAAAATCGACGCTCAAGTCAGAGGTGGCGAAACCCGACAGGACTATAAAGAT
ACCAGGCGTTTCCCCCTGGAAGCTCCCTCGTGCGCTCTCCTGTTCCGACCCTGCCGCTTACCGGATACCT
GTCCGCCTTTCTCCCTTCGGGAAGCGTGGCGCTTTCTCAATGCTCACGCTGTAGGTATCTCAGTTCGGTG
TAGGTCGTTCGCTCCAAGCTGGGCTGTGTGCACGAACCCCCCGTTCAGCCCGACCGCTGCGCCTTATCCG
GTAACTATCGTCTTGAGTCCAACCCGGTAAGACACGACTTATCGCCACTGGCAGCAGCCACTGGTAACAG
GATTAGCAGAGCGAGGTATGTAGGCGGTGCTACAGAGTTCTTGAAGTGGTGGCCTAACTACGGCTACACT
AGAAGGACAGTATTTGGTATCTGCGCTCTGCTGAAGCCAGTTACCTTCGGAAAAAGAGTTGGTAGCTCTT
GATCCGGCAAACAAACCACCGCTGGTAGCGGTGGTTTTTTTGTTTGCAAGCAGCAGATTACGCGCAGAAA
AAAAGGATCTCAAGAAGATCCTTTGATCTTTTCTACGGGGTCTGACGCTCAGTGGAACGAAAACTCACGT
TAAGGGATTTTGGTCATGAGATTATCAAAAAGGATCTTCACCTAGATCCTTTTAAATTAAAAATGAAGTT
TTAAATCAATCTAAAGTATATATGAGTAAACTTGGTCTGACAGTTACCAATGCTTAATCAGTGAGGCACC
TATCTCAGCGATCTGTCTATTTCGTTCATCCATAGTTGCCTGACTCCCCGTCGTGTAGATAACTACGATA
CGGGAGGGCTTACCATCTGGCCCCAGTGCTGCAATGATACCGCGAGACCCACGCTCACCGGCTCCAGATT
TATCAGCAATAAACCAGCCAGCCGGAAGGGCCGAGCGCAGAAGTGGTCCTGCAACTTTATCCGCCTCCAT
CCAGTCTATTAATTGTTGCCGGGAAGCTAGAGTAAGTAGTTCGCCAGTTAATAGTTTGCGCAACGTTGTT
GCCATTGCTACAGGCATCGTGGTGTCACGCTCGTCGTTTGGTATGGCTTCATTCAGCTCCGGTTCCCAAC
GATCAAGGCGAGTTACATGATCCCCCATGTTGTGCAAAAAAGCGGTTAGCTCCTTCGGTCCTCCGATCGT
TGTCAGAAGTAAGTTGGCCGCAGTGTTATCACTCATGGTTATGGCAGCACTGCATAATTCTCTTACTGTC
ATGCCATCCGTAAGATGCTTTTCTGTGACTGGTGAGTACTCAACCAAGTCATTCTGAGAATAGTGTATGC
GGCGACCGAGTTGCTCTTGCCCGGCGTCAATACGGGATAATACCGCGCCACATAGCAGAACTTTAAAAGT
GCTCATCATTGGAAAACGTTCTTCGGGGCGAAAACTCTCAAGGATCTTACCGCTGTTGAGATCCAGTTCG
ATGTAACCCACTCGTGCACCCAACTGATCTTCAGCATCTTTTACTTTCACCAGCGTTTCTGGGTGAGCAA
AAACAGGAAGGCAAAATGCCGCAAAAAAGGGAATAAGGGCGACACGGAAATGTTGAATACTCATACTCTT
CCTTTTTCAATATTATTGAAGCATTTATCAGGGTTATTGTCTCATGAGCGGATACATATTTGAATGTATT
TAGAAAAATAAACAAATAGGGGTTCCGCGCACATTTCCCCGAAAAGTGCCACCTGACGTCTAAGAAACCA
TTATTATCATGACATTAACCTATAAAAATAGGCGTATCACGAGGCCCTTTCGTCTTCAAGAACTGCCTCG
CGCGTTTCGGTGATGACGGTGAAAACCTCTGACACATGCAGCTCCCGGAGACGGTCACAGCTTGTCTGTA
AGCGGATGCCGGGAGCAGACAAGCCCGTCAGGGCGCGTCAGCGGGTGTTGGCGGGTGTCGGGGCGCAGCC
ATGACCCAGTCACGTAGCGATAGCGGAGTGTACTGGCTTAACTATGCGGCATCAGAGCAGATTGTACTGA
GAGTGCACCATATGCGGTGTGAAATACCGCACAGATGCGTAAGGAGAAAATACCGCATCAGGCGCCATTC
GCCATTCAGGCTGCGCAACTGTTGGGAAGGGCGATCGGTGCGGGCCTCTTCGCTATTACGCCAGCGCGGG
GAGGCAGAGATTGCAGTAAGCTGAGATCGCAGCACTGCACTCCAGCCTGGGCGACAGAGTAAGACTCTGT
CTCAAAAATAAAATAAATAAATCAATCAGATATTCCAATCTTTTCCTTTATTTATTTATTTATTTTCTAT
TTTGGAAACACAGTCCTTCCTTATTCCAGAATTACACATATATTCTATTTTTCTTTATATGCTCCAGTTT
TTTTTAGACCTTCACCTGAAATGTGTGTATACAAAATCTAGGCCAGTCCAGCAGAGCCTAAAGGTAAAAA
ATAAAATAATAAAAAATAAATAAAATCTAGCTCACTCCTTCACATCAAAATGGAGATACAGCTGTTAGCA
TTAAATACCAAATAACCCATCTTGTCCTCAATAATTTTAAGCGCCTCTCTCCACCACATCTAACTCCTGT
CAAAGGCATGTGCCCCTTCCGGGCGCTCTGCTGTGCTGCCAACCAACTGGCATGTGGACTCTGCAGGGTC
CCTAACTGCCAAGCCCCACAGTGTGCCCTGAGGCTGCCCCTTCCTTCTAGCGGCTGCCCCCACTCGGCTT
TGCTTTCCCTAGTTTCAGTTACTTGCGTTCAGCCAAGGTCTGAAACTAGGTGCGCACAGAGCGGTAAGAC
TGCGAGAGAAAGAGACCAGCTTTACAGGGGGTTTATCACAGTGCACCCTGACAGTCGTCAGCCTCACAGG
GGGTTTATCACATTGCACCCTGACAGTCGTCAGCCTCACAGGGGGTTTATCACAGTGCACCCTTACAATC
ATTCCATTTGATTCACAATTTTTTTAGTCTCTACTGTGCCTAACTTGTAAGTTAAATTTGATCAGAGGTG
TGTTCCCAGAGGGGAAAACAGTATATACAGGGTTCAGTACTATCGCATTTCAGGGTGGCCCGAGAGCTGC
ATCCGGAGTATCTAGATGGAGTTCCGCGTTACATAACTTACGGTAAATGGCCCGCCTGGCTGACCGCCCA
ACGACCCCCGCCCATTGACGTCAATAATGACTGATGTTCCCATAGTAACGCCAATAGGGACTTTCCATTG
ACGCTAATGGGAGTTTGTTTTGGCACCAAAATCAACGGGACTTTCCAAAATGTCGTAATAACCCCGCCCC
GTTGACGCAAATGGGCGGTAGGCGTGTACTCTAGAAGGTCTATATAAGCAGAGCTCGTTTAGTGAACCGT
TTATACTACTTATCTGGTCTCTCTGGTTAGACCAGATCTGAGCCTGGGAGCTCTCTGGCTAACTAGGGAA
CCCACTGCTTAAGCCTCAATAAAGCTTGCCTTGAGTGCTCAAAGTAGTGTGTGCCCGTCTGTTGTGTGAC
TCTGGTAACTAGAGATCCCTCAGACCCTTTTAGTCAGTGTGGAAAATCTCTAGCAGTGGCGCCCGAACAG
GGACTTGAAAGCGAAAGTAAAGCCAGAGGAGATCTCTCGACGCAGGACTCGGCTTGCTGAAGCGCGCACG
GCAAGAGGCGAGGGGCGGCGACTGGTGAGTACGCCAAAAATTTTGACTAGCGGAGGCTAGAAGGAGAGAG
ATGGGTGCGAGAGCGTCGGTATTAAGCGGGGGAGAATTAGATAAATGGGAAAAAATTCGGTTAAGGCCAG
GGGGAAAGAAACAATATAAACTAAAACATATAGTATGGGCAAGCAGGGAGCTAGAACGATTCGCAGTTAA
TCCTGGCCTTTTAGAGACATCAGAAGGCTGTAGACAAATACTGGGACAGCTACAACCATCCCTTCAGACA
GGATCAGAAGAACTTAGATCATTATATAATACAATAGCAGTCCTCTATTGTGTGCATCAAAGGATAGATG
TAAAAGACACCAAGGAAGCCTTAGATAAGATAGAGGAAGAGCAAAACAAAAGTAAGAAAAAGGCACAGCA
AGCAGCAGCTGACACAGGAAACAACAGCCAGGTCAGCCAAAATTACCCTATAGTGCAGAACCTCCAGGGG
CAAATGGTACATCAGGCCATATCACCTAGAACTTTAAATGCATGGGTAAAAGTAGTAGAAGAGAAGGCTT
TCAGCCCAGAAGTAATACCCATGTTTTCAGCATTATCAGAAGGAGCCACCCCACAAGATTTAAATACCAT
GCTAAACACAGTGGGGGGACATCAAGCAGCCATGCAAATGTTAAAAGAGACCATCAATGAGGAAGCTGCA
GAATGGGATAGATTGCATCCAGTGCATGCAGGGCCTATTGCACCAGGCCAGATGAGAGAACCAAGGGGAA
GTGACATAGCAGGAACTACTAGCAAATTAAGAGAACAATTTGGAAATAATAAAACAATAATCTTTAAGCA
ATCCTCAGGAGGGGACCCAGAAATTGTAACGCACAGTTTTAATTGTGGAGGGGAATTTTTCTACTGTAAT
TCAACACAACTGTTTAATAGTACTTGGTTTAATAGTACTTGGAGTACTGAAGGGTCAAATAACACTGAAG
GAAGTGACACAATCACACTCCCATGCAGAATAAAACAATTTATAAACATGTGGCAGGAAGTAGGAAAAGC
AATGTATGCCCCTCCCATCAGTGGACAAATTAGATGTTCATCAAATATTACTGGGCTGCTATTAACAAGA
GATGGTGGTAATAACAACAATGGGTCCGAGATCTTCAGACCTGGAGGAGGCGATATGAGGGACAATTGGA
GAAGTGAATTATATAAATATAAAGTAGTAAAAATTGAACCATTAGGAGTAGCACCCACCAAGGCAAAGAG
AAGAGTGGTGCAGAGAGAAAAAAGAGCAGTGGGAATAGGAGCTTTGTTCCTTGGGTTCTTGGGAGCAGCA
GGAAGCACTATGGGCGCACGGTCAATGACGCTGACGGTACAGGCCAGACAATTATTGTCTGATATAGTGC
AGCAGCAGAACAATTTGCTGAGGGCTATTGAGGCGCAACAGCATCTGTTGCAACTCACAGTCTGGGGCAT
CAAACAGCTCCAGGCAAGAATCCTGGCTGTGGAAAGATACCTAAAGGATCAACAGCTCCTGGGGATTTGG
GGTTGCTCTGGAAAACTCATTTGCACCACTGCTGTGCCTTGGAATGCTAGTTGGAGTAATAAATCTCTGG
AACAGATTTGGAATAACATGACCTGGATGGAGTGGGACAGAGAAATTAACAATTACACAAGCTTAATACA
CTCCTTAATTGAAGAATCGCAAAACCAGCAAGAAAAGAATGAACAAGAATTATTGGAATTAGATAAATGG
GCTTGCGGCCGGAATTCACAAATGGCAGTATTCATCCACAATTTTAAAAGAAAAGGGGGGATTGGGGGGT
ACAGTGCAGGGGAAAGAATAGTAGACATAATAGCAACAGACATACAAACTAAAGAATTACAAAAACAAAT
TACTAAAAATTCNAAAATTTTCGGGTTTATTACAGGGACAGCAGAGATCCACTTTGGGC
