>Addgene plasmid #19981 | pTYF-2xGfaABC1D-tTA | addgene partial sequence | sequence record 27275 | 19981 with Gal4-Nterm
GATTGGGATCCATGGTGTTTCCTTCTGGGCAGATCTCAAACCAGGCCCTGGCCTTAGCACCGTCCTCTGC
CCCAGTCCTTGCCCAGACCATGGTCCCTTCCTCAGCCATGGTACCTCTGGCTCAGCCCCCAGCTCCTGCC
CCAGTTCTAACCCCGGGTCCTCCCCAGTCCCTGTCTGCACCTGTTCCAAAGAGCACCCAGGCTGGGGAAG
GCACGCTGTCGGAAGCCCTGCTGCACCTGCAGTTTGATGCTGATGAAGACTTGGGGGCCTTGCTTGGCAA
CAGCACAGACCCAGGAGTGTTCACAGACCTGGCATCTGTGGACAACTCAGAGTTTCAGCAGCTCCTGAAC
CAGGGTGTGTCCATGTCTCACTCCACAGCTGAGCCCATGCTGATGGAGTACCCTGAAGCTATAACTCGCC
TGGTGACAGGGTCCCAGAGGCCCCCTGACCCAGCTCCCACACCCCTGGGGACCTCGGGGCTTCCCAATGG
TCTCTCCGGAGATGAAGACTTCTCCTCCATTGCGGACATGGACTTCTCTGCTCTGCTGAGTCAGATCAGC
TCCAGCGGCCAATCTAGACTGCAGCTCGACCTCGAGGGGGGG
